>Addgene plasmid #15095 | IRAK1-UTR | addgene partial sequence | sequence record 21572 | Luc-F 5'-CAGTCAAGTAACAACCGCGA-3'
AGTACCGAAAGGTCTTACCGGAAAACTCGACGCAAGAAAAATCAGAGAGATCCTCATAAAGGCCAAGAAG
GGCGGAAAGTCCAAATTGCTCGAGTGATGAAAGCTGCGCACTAGTCCTCCTTTAGCCCGAGGGTGCCTGC
CCCACTCTGTGCTTTCAGGAAATAGGAAGCCCCAGCAGGAATTTTCCATCCCAGGTACTATTTGAAGAAC
CACTGCTTAGGAACCCTCAGCTGGGCGAGGTGGCTCATGCCTATAATACCAGCACTTTTGGAGGCCAAGA
TGGGAGGATCACTTGAGCCCAGGAGGTGGAGGCTACAGTGAGCTGTGATCAAGCCACTGCACTCCAGCCT
GGGAGACAGTTAGACCCTGTCTCAAAAACAAACGAACAAACAAACAAAAACCCTCAATTCCCACGAACGC
CCCAGGAGATAAGGGAGCATGGCCCAGGCCTTGAGCCAGGGCTTCTGGCAGTAGGGGAGCCTCCCCCATT
TGCTAAGCGGACTTTCCTCTTCCTTCTGTAGGCTTGGGCCTGGAACAGGACAGGCAGGGGCCCGAAGAAA
GTGATGAATTTCAGAGCTGATGTGTTCACCTGGGCAGATCCCCCAAATCCGGAAGTCAAAGTTCTCATGG
TCAGAAGTTCTCATGGTGCACGAGTCCTCAGCA
