[The description below was written by a language model from this plasmid's Addgene catalogue record.]
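Description:
IRAK1-UTR is a mammalian luciferase reporter plasmid built on the commercial pMIR-Report backbone (about 6.5 kb without insert), a vector designed for testing microRNA target sequences. It is propagated in E. coli as a high-copy plasmid under ampicillin selection, and the record lists puromycin as the selectable marker for mammalian cells. No feature table accompanies the entry, so the promoter driving luciferase, the polyadenylation signal and the origin of replication are not explicitly stated in the record.

The insert is roughly 500 bp of the 3′ untranslated region of human IRAK1 (interleukin-1 receptor-associated kinase 1), cloned by restriction digest between HindIII and MluI sites, both of which were preserved. The use of a luciferase-directed forward sequencing primer is consistent with the fragment lying downstream of the luciferase coding sequence, so that the reporter transcript carries the IRAK1 3′ UTR in place of a neutral one. In this arrangement, any microRNA or other trans-acting factor that binds the UTR and represses translation or destabilises the mRNA lowers luciferase output, giving a quantitative readout of post-transcriptional regulation.

The associated publication concerns miR-146, an NF-κB-induced microRNA that targets signalling proteins of the innate immune response. The construct is therefore suited to transfection assays asking whether miR-146, or other candidate regulators, acts on the IRAK1 3′ UTR, typically by comparing reporter activity with and without the microRNA.
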