Addgene plasmid #15095: IRAK1-UTR
Depositing lab: David Baltimore. Depositing organization: California Institute of Technology. Publication: NF-kappaB-dependent induction of microRNA miR-146, an inhibitor targeted to signaling proteins of innate immune responses. Taganov KD, Boldin MP, Chang KJ, Baltimore D. Proc Natl Acad Sci U S A. 2006 Aug 15. 103(33):12481-6. 10.1073/pnas.0605298103 PubMed 16885212.
Backbone
  Vector backbone: pMIR-Report
  Backbone manufacturer: Ambion
  Backbone size w/o insert (bp): 6470
  Vector type: Mammalian Expression, Luciferase
  Selectable markers: Puromycin
Growth in bacteria
  Bacterial resistance: Ampicillin, 100 μg/mL
  Growth temperature: 37°C
  Growth strain: DH5alpha
  Copy number: High Copy
Gene/Insert
  Gene/Insert name: IRAK1 3'UTR (alt name: IRAK1)
  Species: H. sapiens (human)
  Insert size (bp): 500
  Entrez Gene: IRAK1 (a.k.a. IRAK, pelle)
  Cloning method: Restriction Enzyme; 5′ cloning site HindIII (not destroyed); 3′ cloning site MluI (not destroyed)
  Sequencing primers: 5′ Luc-F; 3′ M13-F20
Terms and licenses: Academic/Nonprofit Terms; Industry Terms: Not Available to Industry
Depositor comments: Luciferase reporter construct containing ~500 bp of 3' UTR of IRAK1.
How to cite: IRAK1-UTR was a gift from David Baltimore (Addgene plasmid # 15095 ; http://n2t.net/addgene:15095 ; RRID:Addgene_15095)
